Addgene plasmid #66284: FPR2-Tango
Purpose: Expression of G protein-coupled receptors for PRESTO-Tango: parallel receptorome expression and screening via transcriptional output, with transcriptional activation following arrestin translocation
Depositing lab: Bryan Roth. Publication: PRESTO-Tango as an open-source resource for interrogation of the druggable human GPCRome. Kroeze WK, Sassano MF, Huang XP, Lansu K, McCorvy JD, Giguere PM, Sciaky N, Roth BL. Nat Struct Mol Biol. 2015 May;22(5):362-9. doi: 10.1038/nsmb.3014. Epub 2015 Apr 20. PubMed 25895059.
Backbone
  Vector backbone: empty Tango
  Backbone size w/o insert (bp): 6632
  Vector type: Mammalian Expression
  Selectable markers: Neomycin (select with G418)
Growth in bacteria
  Bacterial resistance: Ampicillin, 100 μg/mL
  Growth temperature: 37°C
  Growth strain: DH5alpha
  Copy number: High Copy
Gene/Insert
  Gene/Insert name: FPR2 (alt name: ALX)
  Species: H. sapiens (human)
  Insert size (bp): 1053
  Entrez Gene: FPR2 (a.k.a. ALX, ALXR, FMLP-R-II, FMLPX, FPR2A, FPRH1, FPRH2, FPRL1, HM63, LXA4R)
  Promoter: CMV
  Tag / fusion protein: FLAG (N terminal on backbone)
  Cloning method: Restriction Enzyme; 5′ cloning site NotI (not destroyed); 3′ cloning site XhoI (unknown if destroyed)
  Sequencing primers: 5′ CMV-F; 3′ Tet-R
Terms and licenses: Academic/Nonprofit Terms; Industry Terms: Not Available to Industry
Depositor comments: Please note: Most of the PRESTO-Tango vectors do not contain the XhoI cut site downstream of the tTA sequence and instead carry an XbaI site. If you need to perform an XhoI digest we recommend sequencing with a forward primer at the C-terminus of tTA to determine which of the two sites is present. Suggested primer: 5-gagctccacttagacggcgagg-3. Original backbone was pcDNA3.1(+). These plasmids were generated as part of the Illuminating the Druggable Genome (IDG) program sponsored by the NIH Common Fund. The goal of this program is to identify, gather, and distribute information and resources for proteins that currently are not well-studied yet belong to commonly drug-targeted protein families: protein kinases, non-olfactory G-protein coupled receptors (GPCRs), and ion channels. The IDG program is designed to develop fundamental research tools for understudied proteins, elucidate their function, and disseminate the IDG-related resources and data to the greater scientific community.
How to cite: FPR2-Tango was a gift from Bryan Roth (Addgene plasmid # 66284 ; http://n2t.net/addgene:66284 ; RRID:Addgene_66284)
