[The description below was written by a language model from this plasmid's Addgene catalogue record.]
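Description:
FPR2-Tango is a mammalian expression plasmid from the PRESTO-Tango collection, a resource for screening the human GPCR repertoire in parallel using a transcriptional readout of arrestin recruitment. It is built on the "empty Tango" backbone, which the depositor notes was derived from pcDNA3.1(+). The plasmid is maintained at high copy in E. coli under ampicillin selection, and it carries a neomycin resistance marker so that transfected mammalian cells can be selected with G418.

The insert is the human formyl peptide receptor 2 coding sequence (FPR2, also known as ALX or FPRL1, about 1.05 kb), expressed from the CMV promoter. An N-terminal FLAG tag supplied by the backbone allows receptor expression to be detected. The receptor was cloned by restriction enzymes, with NotI at the 5′ junction. The depositor comments indicate that a tTA (tetracycline transactivator) sequence lies downstream of the receptor, and that the site following tTA may be XbaI rather than XhoI in most vectors of this series.

In the Tango design, agonist activation of the receptor recruits arrestin. This translocation event is coupled to release of the receptor-linked transactivator, which then drives a reporter gene in the assay cell line, so the readout does not depend on the receptor's G protein coupling. The record does not itemise the other modules of the fusion, such as any protease cleavage site or C-terminal tail sequences, and no feature table is provided to confirm them. The construct is intended for ligand screening and pharmacological profiling of FPR2, and it was produced under a programme aimed at providing tools for understudied druggable proteins.
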