>Addgene plasmid #66284 | FPR2-Tango | depositor partial sequence | sequence record 113181 | empty Tango
GACGGATCGGGAGATCTCCCGATCCCCTATGGTGCACTCTCAGTACAATCTGCTCTGATGCCGCATAGTT
AAGCCAGTATCTGCTCCCTGCTTGTGTGTTGGAGGTCGCTGAGTAGTGCGCGAGCAAAATTTAAGCTACA
ACAAGGCAAGGCTTGACCGACAATTGCATGAAGAATCTGCTTAGGGTTAGGCGTTTTGCGCTGCTTCGCG
ATGTACGGGCCAGATATACGCGTTGACATTGATTATTGACTAGTTATTAATAGTAATCAATTACGGGGTC
ATTAGTTCATAGCCCATATATGGAGTTCCGCGTTACATAACTTACGGTAAATGGCCCGCCTGGCTGACCG
CCCAACGACCCCCGCCCATTGACGTCAATAATGACGTATGTTCCCATAGTAACGCCAATAGGGACTTTCC
ATTGACGTCAATGGGTGGAGTATTTACGGTAAACTGCCCACTTGGCAGTACATCAAGTGTATCATATGCC
AAGTACGCCCCCTATTGACGTCAATGACGGTAAATGGCCCGCCTGGCATTATGCCCAGTACATGACCTTA
TGGGACTTTCCTACTTGGCAGTACATCTACGTATTAGTCATCGCTATTACCATGGTGATGCGGTTTTGGC
AGTACATCAATGGGCGTGGATAGCGGTTTGACTCACGGGGATTTCCAAGTCTCCACCCCATTGACGTCAA
TGGGAGTTTGTTTTGGCACCAAAATCAACGGGACTTTCCAAAATGTCGTAACAACTCCGCCCCATTGACG
CAAATGGGCGGTAGGCGTGTACGGTGGGAGGTCTATATAAGCAGAGCTCTCTGGCTAACTAGAGAACCCA
CTGCTTACTGGCTTATCGAAATTAATACGACTCACTATAGGGAGACCCAAGCTGGCTAGCGTTTAAACTT
AAGCTTGGTACCGAGCTCGGATCCACTAGTCCAGTGTGGTGGAATTCTGCAGATATCCAGCACAGTGGCG
GCCGCGCCACCATGAAGACGATCATCGCCCTGAGCTACATCTTCTGCCTGGTATTCGCCGACTACAAGGA
CGATGATGACGCCAGCATCGATACCGGTGGACGCACCCCACCCAGCCTGGGTCCCCAAGATGAGTCCTGC
ACCACCGCCAGCTCCTCCCTGGCCAAGGACACTTCATCGACCGGTGAGAACCTGTACTTCCAGCTAAGAT
TAGATAAAAGTAAAGTGATTAACAGCGCATTAGAGCTGCTTAATGAGGTCGGAATCGAAGGTTTAACAAC
CCGTAAACTCGCCCAGAAGCTAGGTGTAGAGCAGCCTACATTGTATTGGCATGTAAAAAATAAGCGGGCT
TTGCTCGACGCCTTAGCCATTGAGATGTTAGATAGGCACCATACTCACTTTTGCCCTTTAGAAGGGGAAA
GCTGGCAAGATTTTTTACGTAATAACGCTAAAAGTTTTAGATGTGCTTTACTAAGTCATCGCGATGGAGC
AAAAGTACATTTAGGTACACGGCCTACAGAAAAACAGTATGAAACTCTCGAAAATCAATTAGCCTTTTTA
TGCCAACAAGGTTTTTCACTAGAGAATGCATTATATGCACTCAGCGCTGTGGGGCATTTTACTTTAGGTT
GCGTATTGGAAGATCAAGAGCATCAAGTCGCTAAAGAAGAAAGGGAAACACCTACTACTGATAGTATGCC
GCCATTATTACGACAAGCTATCGAATTATTTGATCACCAAGGTGCAGAGCCAGCCTTCTTATTCGGCCTT
GAATTGATCATATGCGGATTAGAAAAACAACTTAAATGTGAAAGTGGGTCCGCGTACAGCCGCGCGCGTA
CGAAAAACAATTACGGGTCTACCATCGAGGGCCTGCTCGATCTCCCGGACGACGACGCCCCCGAAGAGGC
GGGGCTGGCGGCTCCGCGCCTGTCCTTTCTCCCCGCGGGACACACGCGCAGACTGTCGACGGCCCCCCCG
ACCGATGTCAGCCTGGGGGACGAGCTCCACTTAGACGGCGAGGACGTGGCGATGGCGCATGCCGACGCGC
TAGACGATTTCGATCTGGACATGTTGGGGGACGGGGATTCCCCGGGTCCGGGATTTACCCCCCACGACTC
CGCCCCCTACGGCGCTCTGGATATGGCCGACTTCGAGTTTGAGCAGATGTTTACCGATGCCCTTGGAATT
GACGAGTACGGTGGGTAGCTCGAGTCTAGAGGGCCCGTTTAAACCCGCTGATCAGCCTCGACTGTGCCTT
CTAGTTGCCAGCCATCTGTTGTTTGCCCCTCCCCCGTGCCTTCCTTGACCCTGGAAGGTGCCACTCCCAC
TGTCCTTTCCTAATAAAATGAGGAAATTGCATCGCATTGTCTGAGTAGGTGTCATTCTATTCTGGGGGGT
GGGGTGGGGCAGGACAGCAAGGGGGAGGATTGGGAAGACAATAGCAGGCATGCTGGGGATGCGGTGGGCT
CTATGGCTTCTGAGGCGGAAAGAACCAGCTGGGGCTCTAGGGGGTATCCCC
[124 nt withheld, positions 2502-2625]
C
[91 nt withheld, positions 2627-2717]
A
[49 nt withheld, positions 2719-2767]
CCTTTGACGTTGGAGTCCACGTTCTTT
[37 nt withheld, positions 2795-2831]
ACCCTATCTCGGTCTATTCTTTTGATTTATAAGGGATTTTGCCGATTTCGGCCTATTGGTTAAAAAATGA
GCTGATTTAACAAAAATTTAACGCGAATTAATTCTGTGGAATGTGTGTCAGTTAGGGTGTGGAAAGTCCC
CAGGCTCCCCAGCAGGCAGAAGTATGCAAAGCATGCATCTCAATTAGTCAGCAACCAGGTGTGGAAAGTC
CCCAGGCTCCCCAGCAGGCAGAAGTATGCAAAGCATGCATCTCAATTAGTCAGCAACCATAGTCCCGCCC
CTAACTCCGCCCATCCCGCCCCTAACTCCGCCCAGTTCCGCCCATTCTCCGCCCCATGGCTGACTAATTT
TTTTTATTTATGCAGAGGCCGAGGCCGCCTCTGCCTCTGAGCTATTCCAGAAGTAGTGAGGAGGCTTTTT
TGGAGGCCTAGGCTTTTGCAAAAAGCTCCCGGGAGCTTGTATATCCATTTTCGGATCTGATCAAGAGACA
GGATGAGGATCGTTTCGCATGATTGAACAAGATGGATTGCACGCAGGTTCTCCGGCCGCTTGGGTGGAGA
GGCTATTCGGCTATGACTGGGCACAACAGACAATCGGCTGCTCTGATGCCGCCGTGTTCCGGCTGTCAGC
GCAGGGGCGCCCGGTTCTTTTTGTCAAGACCGACCTGTCCGGTGCCCTGAATGAACTGCAGGACGAGGCA
GCGCGGCTATCGTGGCTGGCCACGACGGGCGTTCCTTGCGCAGCTGTGCTCGACGTTGTCACTGAAGCGG
GAAGGGACTGGCTGCTATTGGGCGAAGTGCCGGGGCAGGATCTCCTGTCATCTCACCTTGCTCCTGCCGA
GAAAGTATCCATCATGGCTGATGCAATGCGGCGGCTGCATACGCTTGATCCGGCTACCTGCCCATTCGAC
CACCAAGCGAAACATCGCATCGAGCGAGCACGTACTCGGATGGAAGCCGGTCTTGTCGATCAGGATGATC
TGGACGAAGAGCATCAGGGGCTCGCGCCAGCCGAACTGTTCGCCAGGCTCAAGGCGCGCATGCCCGACGG
CGAGGATCTCGTCGTGACCCATGGCGATGCCTGCTTGCCGAATATCATGGTGGAAAATGGCCGCTTTTCT
GGATTCATCGACTGTGGCCGGCTGGGTGTGGCGGACCGCTATCAGGACATAGCGTTGGCTACCCGTGATA
TTGCTGAAGAGCTTGGCGGCGAATGGGCTGACCGCTTCCTCGTGCTTTACGGTATCGCCGCTCCCGATTC
GCAGCGCATCGCCTTCTATCGCCTTCTTGACGAGTTCTTCTGAGCGGGACTCTGGGGTTCGAAATGACCG
ACCAAGCGACGCCCAACCTGCCATCACGAGATTTCGATTCCACCGCCGCCTTCTATGAAAGGTTGGGCTT
CGGAATCGTTTTCCGGGACGCCGGCTGGATGATCCTCCAGCGCGGGGATCTCATGCTGGAGTTCTTCGCC
CACCCCAACTTGTTTATTGCAGCTTATAATGGTTACAAATAAAGCAATAGCATCACAAATTTCACAAATA
AAGCATTTTTTTCACTGCATTCTAGTTGTGGTTTGTCCAAACTCATCAATGTATCTTATCATGTCTGTAT
ACCGTCGACCTCTAGCTAGAGCTTGGCGTAATCATGGTCATAGCTGTTTCCTGTGTGAAATTGTTATCCG
CTCACAATTCCACACAACATACGAGCCGGAAGCATAAAGTGTAAAGCCTGGGGTGCCTAATGAGTGAGCT
AACTCACATTAATTGCGTTGCGCTCACTGCCCGCTTTCCAGTCGGGAAACCTGTCGTGCCAGCTGCATTA
ATGAATCGGCCAACGCGCGGGGAGAGGCGGTTTGCGTATTGGGCGCTCTTCCGCTTCCTCGCTCACTGAC
TCGCTGCGCTCGGTCGTTCGGCTGCGGCGAGCGGTATCAGCTCACTCAAAGGCGGTAATACGGTTATCCA
CAGAATCAGGGGATAACGCAGGAAAGAACATGTGAGCAAAAGGCCAGCAAAAGGCCAGGAACCGTAAAAA
GGCCGCGTTGCTGGCGTTTTTCCATAGGCTCCGCCCCCCTGACGAGCATCACAAAAATCGACGCTCAAGT
CAGAGGTGGCGAAACCCGACAGGACTATAAAGATACCAGGCGTTTCCCCCTGGAAGCTCCCTCGTGCGCT
CTCCTGTTCCGACCCTGCCGCTTACCGGATACCTGTCCGCCTTTCTCCCTTCGGGAAGCGTGGCGCTTTC
TCATAGCTCACGCTGTAGGTATCTCAGTTCGGTGTAGGTCGTTCGCTCCAAGCTGGGCTGTGTGCACGAA
CCCCCCGTTCAGCCCGACCGCTGCGCCTTATCCGGTAACTATCGTCTTGAGTCCAACCCGGTAAGACACG
ACTTATCGCCACTGGCAGCAGCCACTGGTAACAGGATTAGCAGAGCGAGGTATGTAGGCGGTGCTACAGA
GTTCTTGAAGTGGTGGCCTAACTACGGCTACACTAGAAGAACAGTATTTGGTATCTGCGCTCTGCTGAAG
CCAGTTACCTTCGGAAAAAGAGTTGGTAGCTCTTGATCCGGCAAACAAACCACCGCTGGTAGCGGTTTTT
TTGTTTGCAAGCAGCAGATTACGCGCAGAAAAAAAGGATCTCAAGAAGATCCTTTGATCTTTTCTACGGG
GTCTGACGCTCAGTGGAACGAAAACTCACGTTAAGGGATTTTGGTCATGAGATTATCAAAAAGGATCTTC
ACCTAGATCCTTTTAAATTAAAAATGAAGTTTTAAATCAATCTAAAGTATATATGAGTAAACTTGGTCTG
ACAGTTACCAATGCTTAATCAGTGAGGCACCTATCTCAGCGATCTGTCTATTTCGTTCATCCATAGTTGC
CTGACTCCCCGTCGTGTAGATAACTACGATACGGGAGGGCTTACCATCTGGCCCCAGTGCTGCAATGATA
CCGCGAGACCCACGCTCACCGGCTCCAGATTTATCAGCAATAAACCAGCCAGCCGGAAGGGCCGAGCGCA
GAAGTGGTCCTGCAACTTTATCCGCCTCCATCCAGTCTATTAATTGTTGCCGGGAAGCTAGAGTAAGTAG
TTCGCCAGTTAATAGTTTGCGCAACGTTGTTGCCATTGCTACAGGCATCGTGGTGTCACGCTCGTCGTTT
GGTATGGCTTCATTCAGCTCCGGTTCCCAACGATCAAGGCGAGTTACATGATCCCCCATGTTGTGCAAAA
AAGCGGTTAGCTCCTTCGGTCCTCCGATCGTTGTCAGAAGTAAGTTGGCCGCAGTGTTATCACTCATGGT
TATGGCAGCACTGCATAATTCTCTTACTGTCATGCCATCCGTAAGATGCTTTTCTGTGACTGGTGAGTAC
TCAACCAAGTCATTCTGAGAATAGTGTATGCGGCGACCGAGTTGCTCTTGCCCGGCGTCAATACGGGATA
ATACCGCGCCACATAGCAGAACTTTAAAAGTGCTCATCATTGGAAAACGTTCTTCGGGGCGAAAACTCTC
AAGGATCTTACCGCTGTTGAGATCCAGTTCGATGTAACCCACTCGTGCACCCAACTGATCTTCAGCATCT
TTTACTTTCACCAGCGTTTCTGGGTGAGCAAAAACAGGAAGGCAAAATGCCGCAAAAAAGGGAATAAGGG
CGACACGGAAATGTTGAATACTCATACTCTTCCTTTTTCAATATTATTGAAGCATTTATCAGGGTTATTG
TCTCATGAGCGGATACATATTTGAATGTATTTAGAAAAATAAACAAATAGGGGTTCCGCGCACATTTCCC
CGAAAAGTGCCACCTGACGTC
