>Addgene plasmid #66284 | FPR2-Tango | depositor partial sequence | sequence record 113182 | FPR2
ATGGAAACCAATTTCTCTACTCCCCTGAATGAGTACGAAGAGGTGTCTTACGAATCAGCGGGCTACACAG
TCCTGCGAATCCTCCCGCTTGTCGTACTTGGCGTGACTTTTGTGCTCGGTGTTCTTGGTAACGGGTTGGT
AATCTGGGTGGCAGGGTTCAGAATGACTCGCACGGTGACTACCATTTGCTACCTCAACCTGGCCCTGGCC
GATTTTTCCTTTACTGCTACTCTCCCGTTTCTCATTGTGTCTATGGCCATGGGCGAGAAATGGCCTTTCG
GGTGGTTCCTGTGCAAGCTCATCCACATTGTGGTGGACATCAATCTTTTTGGTAGTGTCTTCCTGATAGG
CTTTATTGCACTCGATAGGTGTATTTGTGTACTGCACCCAGTCTGGGCCCAGAATCACAGAACCGTCAGC
CTTGCTATGAAAGTGATAGTTGGTCCATGGATCTTGGCCCTGGTGCTTACCCTGCCAGTTTTCTTGTTTC
TCACCACCGTGACCATCCCAAATGGCGACACATACTGCACATTTAATTTCGCAAGCTGGGGGGGTACGCC
TGAGGAGCGATTGAAGGTTGCGATAACCATGTTGACAGCCAGAGGAATAATCAGATTCGTGATTGGCTTC
TCCCTGCCGATGTCTATAGTGGCTATCTGCTACGGCCTCATCGCGGCTAAGATCCATAAGAAAGGTATGA
TCAAGTCTTCCAGGCCTCTCCGGGTATTGACAGCCGTAGTTGCAAGTTTCTTTATATGCTGGTTCCCTTT
CCAGCTGGTGGCACTGCTGGGAACTGTGTGGCTGAAAGAAATGTTGTTCTATGGGAAGTATAAAATAATT
GACATTCTCGTAAACCCTACCAGCAGTCTGGCTTTTTTTAACTCTTGCCTGAACCCAATGCTGTATGTTT
TTGTGGGCCAGGACTTCCGAGAACGGCTGATTCACAGCCTTCCTACCTCACTGGAGAGAGCCCTGAGCGA
AGATAGTGCGCCCACGAACGACACCGCCGCCAACTCCGCTTCTCCTCCTGCTGAGACAGAACTCCAAGCG
ATG
