>Addgene plasmid #66284 | FPR2-Tango | addgene partial sequence | sequence record 124336 | CMV-F 5'-CGCAAATGGGCGGTAGGCGTG-3'
AGCAGAGCTCTCTGGCTAACTAGAGAACCCACTGCTTACTGGCTTATCGAAATTAATACGACTCACTATA
GGGAGACCCAAGCTGGCTAGCGTTTAAACTTAAGCTTGGTACCGAGCTCGGATCCACTAGTCCAGTGTGG
TGGAATTCTGCAGATATCCAGCACAGTGGCGGCCGCGCCACCATGAAGACGATCATCGCCCTGAGCTACA
TCTTCTGCCTGGTATTCGCCGACTACAAGGACGATGATGACGCCAGCATCGATATGGAAACCAATTTCTC
TACTCCCCTGAATGAGTACGAAGAGGTGTCTTACGAATCAGCGGGCTACACAGTCCTGCGAATCCTCCCG
CTTGTCGTACTTGGCGTGACTTTTGTGCTCGGTGTTCTTGGTAACGGGTTGGTAATCTGGGTGGCAGGGT
TCAGAATGACTCGCACGGTGACTACCATTTGCTACCTCAACCTGGCCCTGGCCGATTTTTCCTTTACTGC
TACTCTCCCGTTTCTCATTGTGTCTATGGCCATGGGCGAGAAATGGCCTTTCGGGTGGTTCCTGTGCAAG
CTCATCCACATTGTGGTGGACATCAATCTTTTTGGTAGTGTCTTCCTGATAGGCTTTATTGCACTCGATA
GGTGTATTTGTGTACTGCACCCAGTCTGGGCCCAGAATCACAGAACCGTCAGCCTTGCTATGAAAGTGAT
AGTTGGTCCATGGATCTTGGCCCTGGTGCTTACCCTGCCAGTTTTCTTGTTTCTCACCACCGTGACCATC
CCAAATGGCGACACATACTGCACATTTAATTTCGCAAGCTGGGGGGGTACGCCTGAGGAGCGATTGAAGG
TTGCGATAACCATGTTGACAGCCAGAGGAATAATCAGATTCGTGATTGGCTTCTCCCTGCCGATGTCTAT
AGTGGCTATCTGCTACGGCCTCATCGCGGCTAAGATCCATAAGAAAGGTATGATCAAGTCTTCCAGGCCT
CTCCGGGTATTGACAGCCGTA
