>Addgene plasmid #66284 | FPR2-Tango | addgene partial sequence | sequence record 124337 | Tet-R 5'-GGCGAGTTTACGGGTTGTTA-3'
AGCGCTCTAATGCGCTGTTAATCACTTTACTTTTATCTAATCTTAGCTGGAAGTACAGGTTCTCACCGGT
CGATGAAGTGTCCTTGGCCAGGGAGGAGCTGGCGGTGGTGCAGGACTCATCTTGGGGACCCAGGCTGGGT
GGGGTGCGTCCACCGGTATCGATCATCGCTTGGAGTTCTGTCTCAGCAGGAGGAGAAGCGGAGTTGGCGG
CGGTGTCGTTCGTGGGCGCACTATCTTCGCTCAGGGCTCTCTCCAGTGAGGTAGGAAGGCTGTGAATCAG
CCGTTCTCGGAAGTCCTGGCCCACAAAAACATACAGCATTGGGTTCAGGCAAGAGTTAAAAAAAGCCAGA
CTGCTGGTAGGGTTTACGAGAATGTCAATTATTTTATACTTCCCATAGAACAACATTTCTTTCAGCCACA
CAGTTCCCAGCAGTGCCACCAGCTGGAAAGGGAACCAGCATATAAAGAAACTTGCAACTACGGCTGTCAA
TACCCGGAGAGGCCTGGAAGACTTGATCATACCTTTCTTATGGATCTTAGCCGCGATGAGGCCGTAGCAG
ATAGCCACTATAGACATCGGCAGGGAGAAGCCAATCACGAATCTGATTATTCCTCTGGCTGTCAACATGG
TTATCGCAACCTTCAATCGCTCCTCAGGCGTACCCCCCCAGCTTGCGAAATTAAATGTGCAGTATGTGTC
GCCATTTGGGATGGTCACGGTGGTGAGAAACAAGAAAACTGGCAGGGTAAGCACCAGGGCCAAGATCCAT
GGACCAACTATCACTTTCATAGCAAGGCTGACGGTTCTGTGATTCTGGGCCCAGACTGGGTGCAGTACAC
AAATACACCTATCGAGTGCAATAAAGCCTATCAGGAAGACACTACCAAAAAGATTGATGTCCACCACAAT
GTGGATGAGCTTGCACAGGAACCACCCGAAAGGCCATTTCTCGCCCATGGCCATAGACACAATGAGAAAC
GGGAGAGTAGCAGTAAAGGAAAAATCGGCCAGGGCCAGGTTGAGGTAGCAAATGGTAGTCACCGTGCGAG
TCATTCTGAA
