LOCUS       Exported 7688 bp ds-DNA circular SYN 12-MAY-2021
DEFINITION  Expression of G protein-coupled receptors for PRESTO-Tango: parallel
            receptorome expression and screening via transcriptional output,
            with transcriptional activation following arrestin translocation.
ACCESSION   .
VERSION     .
KEYWORDS    FPR2-Tango
SOURCE      synthetic DNA construct
  ORGANISM  synthetic DNA construct
REFERENCE   1 (bases 1 to 7688)
  AUTHORS   Kroeze WK, Sassano MF, Huang XP, Lansu K, McCorvy JD, Giguere PM,
            Sciaky N, Roth BL
  TITLE     PRESTO-Tango as an open-source resource for interrogation of the
            druggable human GPCRome.
  JOURNAL   Nat Struct Mol Biol. 2015 May;22(5):362-9. doi: 10.1038/nsmb.3014.
            Epub 2015 Apr 20.
  PUBMED    25895059
REFERENCE   2 (bases 1 to 7688)
  AUTHORS   .
  TITLE     Direct Submission
  JOURNAL   Exported May 12, 2021 from SnapGene Server 1.1.58
            http://www.snapgene.com
FEATURES             Location/Qualifiers
     source          1..7688
                     /organism="synthetic DNA construct"
                     /mol_type="other DNA"
     primer_bind     complement(44..63)
                     /label=pRS-marker
                     /note="pRS vectors, use to sequence yeast selectable
                     marker"
     enhancer        235..614
                     /label=CMV enhancer
                     /note="human cytomegalovirus immediate early enhancer"
     promoter        615..818
                     /label=CMV promoter
                     /note="human cytomegalovirus (CMV) immediate early
                     promoter"
     primer_bind     769..789
                     /label=CMV-F
                     /note="Human CMV immediate early promoter, forward primer"
     primer_bind     863..882
                     /label=T7
                     /note="T7 promoter, forward primer"
     promoter        863..881
                     /label=T7 promoter
                     /note="promoter for bacteriophage T7 RNA polymerase"
     CDS             2246..3247
                     /codon_start=1
                     /product="tetracycline-controlled transactivator,
                     comprising a fusion of the tetracycline repressor TetR with
                     the C-terminal activation domain of herpes simplex virus
                     VP16"
                     /label=tTA
                     /note="In the Tet-Off(R) system, tTA binds to the
                     Tet-responsive element and stimulates transcription only in
                     the absence of tetracycline or doxycycline."
                     /translation="RLDKSKVINSALELLNEVGIEGLTTRKLAQKLGVEQPTLYWHVKN
                     KRALLDALAIEMLDRHHTHFCPLEGESWQDFLRNNAKSFRCALLSHRDGAKVHLGTRPT
                     EKQYETLENQLAFLCQQGFSLENALYALSAVGHFTLGCVLEDQEHQVAKEERETPTTDS
                     MPPLLRQAIELFDHQGAEPAFLFGLELIICGLEKQLKCESGSAYSRARTKNNYGSTIEG
                     LLDLPDDDAPEEAGLAAPRLSFLPAGHTRRLSTAPPTDVSLGDELHLDGEDVAMAHADA
                     LDDFDLDMLGDGDSPGPGFTPHDSAPYGALDMADFEFEQMFTDALGIDEYGG"
     primer_bind     complement(2313..2332)
                     /label=Tet-R
                     /note="Tetracycline resistance gene, reverse primer"
     primer_bind     complement(3279..3296)
                     /label=BGH-rev
                     /note="Bovine growth hormone terminator, reverse primer.
                     Also called BGH reverse"
     polyA_signal    3285..3509
                     /label=bGH poly(A) signal
                     /note="bovine growth hormone polyadenylation signal"
     rep_origin      3555..3983
                     /direction=RIGHT
                     /label=f1 ori
                     /note="f1 bacteriophage origin of replication; arrow
                     indicates direction of (+) strand synthesis"
     primer_bind     complement(3642..3661)
                     /label=F1ori-R
                     /note="F1 origin, reverse primer"
     primer_bind     3852..3873
                     /label=F1ori-F
                     /note="F1 origin, forward primer"
     primer_bind     complement(3992..4012)
                     /label=pBABE 3'
                     /note="SV40 enhancer, reverse primer for pBABE vectors"
     promoter        3997..4326
                     /label=SV40 promoter
                     /note="SV40 enhancer and early promoter"
     rep_origin      4177..4312
                     /label=SV40 ori
                     /note="SV40 origin of replication"
     primer_bind     4239..4258
                     /label=SV40pro-F
                     /note="SV40 promoter/origin, forward primer"
     CDS             4393..5187
                     /codon_start=1
                     /gene="aph(3')-II (or nptII)"
                     /product="aminoglycoside phosphotransferase from Tn5"
                     /label=NeoR/KanR
                     /note="confers resistance to neomycin, kanamycin, and G418
                     (Geneticin(R))"
                     /translation="MIEQDGLHAGSPAAWVERLFGYDWAQQTIGCSDAAVFRLSAQGRP
                     VLFVKTDLSGALNELQDEAARLSWLATTGVPCAAVLDVVTEAGRDWLLLGEVPGQDLLS
                     SHLAPAEKVSIMADAMRRLHTLDPATCPFDHQAKHRIERARTRMEAGLVDQDDLDEEHQ
                     GLAPAELFARLKARMPDGEDLVVTHGDACLPNIMVENGRFSGFIDCGRLGVADRYQDIA
                     LATRDIAEELGGEWADRFLVLYGIAAPDSQRIAFYRLLDEFF"
     primer_bind     complement(4447..4466)
                     /label=Neo-R
                     /note="Neomycin resistance gene, reverse primer"
     primer_bind     5057..5076
                     /label=Neo-F
                     /note="Neomycin resistance gene, forward primer"
     polyA_signal    5361..5482
                     /label=SV40 poly(A) signal
                     /note="SV40 polyadenylation signal"
     primer_bind     complement(5398..5417)
                     /label=SV40pA-R
                     /note="SV40 polyA, reverse primer"
     primer_bind     5452..5471
                     /label=EBV-rev
                     /note="SV40 polyA terminator, reverse primer"
     primer_bind     complement(5531..5547)
                     /label=M13 rev
                     /note="common sequencing primer, one of multiple similar
                     variants"
     primer_bind     complement(5531..5547)
                     /label=M13 Reverse
                     /note="In lacZ gene. Also called M13-rev"
     primer_bind     complement(5544..5566)
                     /label=M13/pUC Reverse
                     /note="In lacZ gene"
     protein_bind    5555..5571
                     /label=lac operator
                     /bound_moiety="lac repressor encoded by lacI"
                     /note="The lac repressor binds to the lac operator to
                     inhibit transcription in E. coli. This inhibition can be
                     relieved by adding lactose or
                     isopropyl-beta-D-thiogalactopyranoside (IPTG)."
     promoter        complement(5579..5609)
                     /label=lac promoter
                     /note="promoter for the E. coli lac operon"
     protein_bind    5624..5645
                     /label=CAP binding site
                     /bound_moiety="E. coli catabolite activator protein"
                     /note="CAP binding activates transcription in the presence
                     of cAMP."
     primer_bind     complement(5762..5779)
                     /label=L4440
                     /note="L4440 vector, forward primer"
     rep_origin      complement(5933..6521)
                     /direction=LEFT
                     /label=ori
                     /note="high-copy-number ColE1/pMB1/pBR322/pUC origin of
                     replication"
     primer_bind     complement(6013..6032)
                     /label=pBR322ori-F
                     /note="pBR322 origin, forward primer"
     CDS             complement(6692..7552)
                     /codon_start=1
                     /gene="bla"
                     /product="beta-lactamase"
                     /label=AmpR
                     /note="confers resistance to ampicillin, carbenicillin, and
                     related antibiotics"
                     /translation="MSIQHFRVALIPFFAAFCLPVFAHPETLVKVKDAEDQLGARVGYI
                     ELDLNSGKILESFRPEERFPMMSTFKVLLCGAVLSRIDAGQEQLGRRIHYSQNDLVEYS
                     PVTEKHLTDGMTVRELCSAAITMSDNTAANLLLTTIGGPKELTAFLHNMGDHVTRLDRW
                     EPELNEAIPNDERDTTMPVAMATTLRKLLTGELLTLASRQQLIDWMEADKVAGPLLRSA
                     LPAGWFIADKSGAGERGSRGIIAALGPDGKPSRIVVIYTTGSQATMDERNRQIAEIGAS
                     LIKHW"
     primer_bind     7315..7334
                     /label=Amp-R
                     /note="Ampicillin resistance gene, reverse primer"
     promoter        complement(7553..7657)
                     /gene="bla"
                     /label=AmpR promoter
ORIGIN
        1 gacggatcgg gagatctccc gatcccctat ggtgcactct cagtacaatc tgctctgatg
       61 ccgcatagtt aagccagtat ctgctccctg cttgtgtgtt ggaggtcgct gagtagtgcg
      121 cgagcaaaat ttaagctaca acaaggcaag gcttgaccga caattgcatg aagaatctgc
      181 ttagggttag gcgttttgcg ctgcttcgcg atgtacgggc cagatatacg cgttgacatt
      241 gattattgac tagttattaa tagtaatcaa ttacggggtc attagttcat agcccatata
      301 tggagttccg cgttacataa cttacggtaa atggcccgcc tggctgaccg cccaacgacc
      361 cccgcccatt gacgtcaata atgacgtatg ttcccatagt aacgccaata gggactttcc
      421 attgacgtca atgggtggag tatttacggt aaactgccca cttggcagta catcaagtgt
      481 atcatatgcc aagtacgccc cctattgacg tcaatgacgg taaatggccc gcctggcatt
      541 atgcccagta catgacctta tgggactttc ctacttggca gtacatctac gtattagtca
      601 tcgctattac catggtgatg cggttttggc agtacatcaa tgggcgtgga tagcggtttg
      661 actcacgggg atttccaagt ctccacccca ttgacgtcaa tgggagtttg ttttggcacc
      721 aaaatcaacg ggactttcca aaatgtcgta acaactccgc cccattgacg caaatgggcg
      781 gtaggcgtgt acggtgggag gtctatataa gcagagctct ctggctaact agagaaccca
      841 ctgcttactg gcttatcgaa attaatacga ctcactatag ggagacccaa gctggctagc
      901 gtttaaactt aagcttggta ccgagctcgg atccactagt ccagtgtggt ggaattctgc
      961 agatatccag cacagtggcg gccgcgccac catgaagacg atcatcgccc tgagctacat
     1021 cttctgcctg gtattcgccg actacaagga cgatgatgac gccagcatcg atatggaaac
     1081 caatttctct actcccctga atgagtacga agaggtgtct tacgaatcag cgggctacac
     1141 agtcctgcga atcctcccgc ttgtcgtact tggcgtgact tttgtgctcg gtgttcttgg
     1201 taacgggttg gtaatctggg tggcagggtt cagaatgact cgcacggtga ctaccatttg
     1261 ctacctcaac ctggccctgg ccgatttttc ctttactgct actctcccgt ttctcattgt
     1321 gtctatggcc atgggcgaga aatggccttt cgggtggttc ctgtgcaagc tcatccacat
     1381 tgtggtggac atcaatcttt ttggtagtgt cttcctgata ggctttattg cactcgatag
     1441 gtgtatttgt gtactgcacc cagtctgggc ccagaatcac agaaccgtca gccttgctat
     1501 gaaagtgata gttggtccat ggatcttggc cctggtgctt accctgccag ttttcttgtt
     1561 tctcaccacc gtgaccatcc caaatggcga cacatactgc acatttaatt tcgcaagctg
     1621 ggggggtacg cctgaggagc gattgaaggt tgcgataacc atgttgacag ccagaggaat
     1681 aatcagattc gtgattggct tctccctgcc gatgtctata gtggctatct gctacggcct
     1741 catcgcggct aagatccata agaaaggtat gatcaagtct tccaggcctc tccgggtatt
     1801 gacagccgta gttgcaagtt tctttatatg ctggttccct ttccagctgg tggcactgct
     1861 gggaactgtg tggctgaaag aaatgttgtt ctatgggaag tataaaataa ttgacattct
     1921 cgtaaaccct accagcagtc tggctttttt taactcttgc ctgaacccaa tgctgtatgt
     1981 ttttgtgggc caggacttcc gagaacggct gattcacagc cttcctacct cactggagag
     2041 agccctgagc gaagatagtg cgcccacgaa cgacaccgcc gccaactccg cttctcctcc
     2101 tgctgagaca gaactccaag cgatgatcga taccggtgga cgcaccccac ccagcctggg
     2161 tccccaagat gagtcctgca ccaccgccag ctcctccctg gccaaggaca cttcatcgac
     2221 cggtgagaac ctgtacttcc agctaagatt agataaaagt aaagtgatta acagcgcatt
     2281 agagctgctt aatgaggtcg gaatcgaagg tttaacaacc cgtaaactcg cccagaagct
     2341 aggtgtagag cagcctacat tgtattggca tgtaaaaaat aagcgggctt tgctcgacgc
     2401 cttagccatt gagatgttag ataggcacca tactcacttt tgccctttag aaggggaaag
     2461 ctggcaagat tttttacgta ataacgctaa aagttttaga tgtgctttac taagtcatcg
     2521 cgatggagca aaagtacatt taggtacacg gcctacagaa aaacagtatg aaactctcga
     2581 aaatcaatta gcctttttat gccaacaagg tttttcacta gagaatgcat tatatgcact
     2641 cagcgctgtg gggcatttta ctttaggttg cgtattggaa gatcaagagc atcaagtcgc
     2701 taaagaagaa agggaaacac ctactactga tagtatgccg ccattattac gacaagctat
     2761 cgaattattt gatcaccaag gtgcagagcc agccttctta ttcggccttg aattgatcat
     2821 atgcggatta gaaaaacaac ttaaatgtga aagtgggtcc gcgtacagcc gcgcgcgtac
     2881 gaaaaacaat tacgggtcta ccatcgaggg cctgctcgat ctcccggacg acgacgcccc
     2941 cgaagaggcg gggctggcgg ctccgcgcct gtcctttctc cccgcgggac acacgcgcag
     3001 actgtcgacg gcccccccga ccgatgtcag cctgggggac gagctccact tagacggcga
     3061 ggacgtggcg atggcgcatg ccgacgcgct agacgatttc gatctggaca tgttggggga
     3121 cggggattcc ccgggtccgg gatttacccc ccacgactcc gccccctacg gcgctctgga
     3181 tatggccgac ttcgagtttg agcagatgtt taccgatgcc cttggaattg acgagtacgg
     3241 tgggtagtct agagggcccg tttaaacccg ctgatcagcc tcgactgtgc cttctagttg
     3301 ccagccatct gttgtttgcc cctcccccgt gccttccttg accctggaag gtgccactcc
     3361 cactgtcctt tcctaataaa atgaggaaat tgcatcgcat tgtctgagta ggtgtcattc
     3421 tattctgggg ggtggggtgg ggcaggacag caagggggag gattgggaag acaatagcag
     3481 gcatgctggg gatgcggtgg gctctatggc ttctgaggcg gaaagaacca gctggggctc
     3541 tagggggtat ccccnnnnnn nnnnnnnnnn nnnnnnnnnn nnnnnnnnnn nnnnnnnnnn
     3601 nnnnnnnnnn nnnnnnnnnn nnnnnnnnnn nnnnnnnnnn nnnnnnnnnn nnnnnnnnnn
     3661 nnnnnnnnnn nnnnnnnncn nnnnnnnnnn nnnnnnnnnn nnnnnnnnnn nnnnnnnnnn
     3721 nnnnnnnnnn nnnnnnnnnn nnnnnnnnnn nnnnnnnnnn nnnnnnnnnn annnnnnnnn
     3781 nnnnnnnnnn nnnnnnnnnn nnnnnnnnnn nnnnnnnnnn cctttgacgt tggagtccac
     3841 gttctttaat agtggactct tgttccaaac tggaacaaca ctcaacccta tctcggtcta
     3901 ttcttttgat ttataaggga ttttgccgat ttcggcctat tggttaaaaa atgagctgat
     3961 ttaacaaaaa tttaacgcga attaattctg tggaatgtgt gtcagttagg gtgtggaaag
     4021 tccccaggct ccccagcagg cagaagtatg caaagcatgc atctcaatta gtcagcaacc
     4081 aggtgtggaa agtccccagg ctccccagca ggcagaagta tgcaaagcat gcatctcaat
     4141 tagtcagcaa ccatagtccc gcccctaact ccgcccatcc cgcccctaac tccgcccagt
     4201 tccgcccatt ctccgcccca tggctgacta atttttttta tttatgcaga ggccgaggcc
     4261 gcctctgcct ctgagctatt ccagaagtag tgaggaggct tttttggagg cctaggcttt
     4321 tgcaaaaagc tcccgggagc ttgtatatcc attttcggat ctgatcaaga gacaggatga
     4381 ggatcgtttc gcatgattga acaagatgga ttgcacgcag gttctccggc cgcttgggtg
     4441 gagaggctat tcggctatga ctgggcacaa cagacaatcg gctgctctga tgccgccgtg
     4501 ttccggctgt cagcgcaggg gcgcccggtt ctttttgtca agaccgacct gtccggtgcc
     4561 ctgaatgaac tgcaggacga ggcagcgcgg ctatcgtggc tggccacgac gggcgttcct
     4621 tgcgcagctg tgctcgacgt tgtcactgaa gcgggaaggg actggctgct attgggcgaa
     4681 gtgccggggc aggatctcct gtcatctcac cttgctcctg ccgagaaagt atccatcatg
     4741 gctgatgcaa tgcggcggct gcatacgctt gatccggcta cctgcccatt cgaccaccaa
     4801 gcgaaacatc gcatcgagcg agcacgtact cggatggaag ccggtcttgt cgatcaggat
     4861 gatctggacg aagagcatca ggggctcgcg ccagccgaac tgttcgccag gctcaaggcg
     4921 cgcatgcccg acggcgagga tctcgtcgtg acccatggcg atgcctgctt gccgaatatc
     4981 atggtggaaa atggccgctt ttctggattc atcgactgtg gccggctggg tgtggcggac
     5041 cgctatcagg acatagcgtt ggctacccgt gatattgctg aagagcttgg cggcgaatgg
     5101 gctgaccgct tcctcgtgct ttacggtatc gccgctcccg attcgcagcg catcgccttc
     5161 tatcgccttc ttgacgagtt cttctgagcg ggactctggg gttcgaaatg accgaccaag
     5221 cgacgcccaa cctgccatca cgagatttcg attccaccgc cgccttctat gaaaggttgg
     5281 gcttcggaat cgttttccgg gacgccggct ggatgatcct ccagcgcggg gatctcatgc
     5341 tggagttctt cgcccacccc aacttgttta ttgcagctta taatggttac aaataaagca
     5401 atagcatcac aaatttcaca aataaagcat ttttttcact gcattctagt tgtggtttgt
     5461 ccaaactcat caatgtatct tatcatgtct gtataccgtc gacctctagc tagagcttgg
     5521 cgtaatcatg gtcatagctg tttcctgtgt gaaattgtta tccgctcaca attccacaca
     5581 acatacgagc cggaagcata aagtgtaaag cctggggtgc ctaatgagtg agctaactca
     5641 cattaattgc gttgcgctca ctgcccgctt tccagtcggg aaacctgtcg tgccagctgc
     5701 attaatgaat cggccaacgc gcggggagag gcggtttgcg tattgggcgc tcttccgctt
     5761 cctcgctcac tgactcgctg cgctcggtcg ttcggctgcg gcgagcggta tcagctcact
     5821 caaaggcggt aatacggtta tccacagaat caggggataa cgcaggaaag aacatgtgag
     5881 caaaaggcca gcaaaaggcc aggaaccgta aaaaggccgc gttgctggcg tttttccata
     5941 ggctccgccc ccctgacgag catcacaaaa atcgacgctc aagtcagagg tggcgaaacc
     6001 cgacaggact ataaagatac caggcgtttc cccctggaag ctccctcgtg cgctctcctg
     6061 ttccgaccct gccgcttacc ggatacctgt ccgcctttct cccttcggga agcgtggcgc
     6121 tttctcatag ctcacgctgt aggtatctca gttcggtgta ggtcgttcgc tccaagctgg
     6181 gctgtgtgca cgaacccccc gttcagcccg accgctgcgc cttatccggt aactatcgtc
     6241 ttgagtccaa cccggtaaga cacgacttat cgccactggc agcagccact ggtaacagga
     6301 ttagcagagc gaggtatgta ggcggtgcta cagagttctt gaagtggtgg cctaactacg
     6361 gctacactag aagaacagta tttggtatct gcgctctgct gaagccagtt accttcggaa
     6421 aaagagttgg tagctcttga tccggcaaac aaaccaccgc tggtagcggt ggtttttttg
     6481 tttgcaagca gcagattacg cgcagaaaaa aaggatctca agaagatcct ttgatctttt
     6541 ctacggggtc tgacgctcag tggaacgaaa actcacgtta agggattttg gtcatgagat
     6601 tatcaaaaag gatcttcacc tagatccttt taaattaaaa atgaagtttt aaatcaatct
     6661 aaagtatata tgagtaaact tggtctgaca gttaccaatg cttaatcagt gaggcaccta
     6721 tctcagcgat ctgtctattt cgttcatcca tagttgcctg actccccgtc gtgtagataa
     6781 ctacgatacg ggagggctta ccatctggcc ccagtgctgc aatgataccg cgagacccac
     6841 gctcaccggc tccagattta tcagcaataa accagccagc cggaagggcc gagcgcagaa
     6901 gtggtcctgc aactttatcc gcctccatcc agtctattaa ttgttgccgg gaagctagag
     6961 taagtagttc gccagttaat agtttgcgca acgttgttgc cattgctaca ggcatcgtgg
     7021 tgtcacgctc gtcgtttggt atggcttcat tcagctccgg ttcccaacga tcaaggcgag
     7081 ttacatgatc ccccatgttg tgcaaaaaag cggttagctc cttcggtcct ccgatcgttg
     7141 tcagaagtaa gttggccgca gtgttatcac tcatggttat ggcagcactg cataattctc
     7201 ttactgtcat gccatccgta agatgctttt ctgtgactgg tgagtactca accaagtcat
     7261 tctgagaata gtgtatgcgg cgaccgagtt gctcttgccc ggcgtcaata cgggataata
     7321 ccgcgccaca tagcagaact ttaaaagtgc tcatcattgg aaaacgttct tcggggcgaa
     7381 aactctcaag gatcttaccg ctgttgagat ccagttcgat gtaacccact cgtgcaccca
     7441 actgatcttc agcatctttt actttcacca gcgtttctgg gtgagcaaaa acaggaaggc
     7501 aaaatgccgc aaaaaaggga ataagggcga cacggaaatg ttgaatactc atactcttcc
     7561 tttttcaata ttattgaagc atttatcagg gttattgtct catgagcgga tacatatttg
     7621 aatgtattta gaaaaataaa caaatagggg ttccgcgcac atttccccga aaagtgccac
     7681 ctgacgtc
//
